>Addgene plasmid #54637 | YPet-N1 | addgene full sequence | sequence record 127237 | Addgene NGS results
CATGCATTAGTTATTAATAGTAATCAATTACGGGGTCATTAGTTCATAGCCCATATATGGAGTTCCGCGT
TACATAACTTACGGTAAATGGCCCGCCTGGCTGACCGCCCAACGACCCCCGCCCATTGACGTCAATAATG
ACGTATGTTCCCATAGTAACGCCAATAGGGACTTTCCATTGACGTCAATGGGTGGAGTATTTACGGTAAA
CTGCCCACTTGGCAGTACATCAAGTGTATCATATGCCAAGTACGCCCCCTATTGACGTCAATGACGGTAA
ATGGCCCGCCTGGCATTATGCCCAGTACATGACCTTATGGGACTTTCCTACTTGGCAGTACATCTACGTA
TTAGTCATCGCTATTACCATGGTGATGCGGTTTTGGCAGTACATCAATGGGCGTGGATAGCGGTTTGACT
CACGGGGATTTCCAAGTCTCCACCCCATTGACGTCAATGGGAGTTTGTTTTGGCACCAAAATCAACGGGA
CTTTCCAAAATGTCGTAACAACTCCGCCCCATTGACGCAAATGGGCGGTAGGCGTGTACGGTGGGAGGTC
TATATAAGCAGAGCTGGTTTAGTGAACCGTCAGATCCGCTAGCGCTACCGGACTCAGATCTCGAGCTCAA
GCTTCGAATTCTGCAGTCGACGGTACCGCGGGCCCGGGATCCACCGGTCGCCACCATGGTGAGCAAAGGC
GAAGAGCTGTTCACCGGCGTGGTGCCCATCCTGGTGGAGCTGGACGGCGACGTGAACGGCCACAAGTTCA
GCGTGAGCGGCGAGGGCGAGGGCGACGCCACCTACGGCAAGCTGACCCTGAAGCTGCTGTGCACCACCGG
CAAGCTGCCCGTGCCCTGGCCCACCCTGGTGACCACCCTGGGCTACGGCGTGCAGTGCTTCGCCCGGTAC
CCCGACCACATGAAGCAGCACGACTTCTTCAAGAGCGCCATGCCCGAGGGCTACGTGCAGGAGCGGACCA
TCTTCTTCAAGGACGACGGCAACTACAAGACCCGGGCCGAGGTGAAGTTCGAGGGCGACACCCTGGTGAA
CCGGATCGAGCTGAAGGGCATCGACTTCAAGGAGGACGGCAACATCCTGGGCCACAAGCTGGAGTACAAC
TACAACAGCCACAACGTGTACATCACCGCCGACAAGCAGAAGAACGGCATCAAGGCCAACTTCAAGATCC
GGCACAACATCGAGGACGGCGGCGTGCAGCTGGCCGACCACTACCAGCAGAACACCCCCATCGGCGACGG
CCCCGTGCTGCTGCCCGACAACCACTACCTGAGCTACCAGAGCGCCCTGTTCAAGGACCCCAACGAGAAG
CGGGACCACATGGTGCTGCTGGAGTTCCTGACCGCCGCCGGCATCACCGAGGGCATGAACGAGCTCTATA
AGTAAAGCGGCCGCGACTCTAGATCATAATCAGCCATACCACATTTGTAGAGGTTTTACTTGCTTTAAAA
AACCTCCCACACCTCCCCCTGAACCTGAAACATAAAATGAATGCAATTGTTGTTGTTAACTTGTTTATTG
CAGCTTATAATGGTTACAAATAAAGCAATAGCATCACAAATTTCACAAATAAAGCATTTTTTTCACTGCA
TTCTAGTTGTGGTTTGTCCAAACTCATCAATGTATCTTAAGGCGTAAATTGTAAGCGTTAATATTTTGTT
AAAATTCGCGTTAAATTTTTGTTAAATCAGCTCATTTTTTAACCAATAGGCCGAAATCGGCAAAATCCCT
TATAAATCAAAAGAATAGACCGAGATAGGGT
[37 nt withheld, positions 1782-1818]
AAAGAACGTGGACTCCAACGTCAAAGG
[49 nt withheld, positions 1846-1894]
T
[91 nt withheld, positions 1896-1986]
G
[124 nt withheld, positions 1988-2111]
CAGGTGGCACTTTTCGGGGAAATGTGCGCGGAACCCCTATTTGTTTATTTTTCTAAATACATTCAAATAT
GTATCCGCTCATGAGACAATAACCCTGATAAATGCTTCAATAATATTGAAAAAGGAAGAGTCCTGAGGCG
GAAAGAACCAGCTGTGGAATGTGTGTCAGTTAGGGTGTGGAAAGTCCCCAGGCTCCCCAGCAGGCAGAAG
TATGCAAAGCATGCATCTCAATTAGTCAGCAACCAGGTGTGGAAAGTCCCCAGGCTCCCCAGCAGGCAGA
AGTATGCAAAGCATGCATCTCAATTAGTCAGCAACCATAGTCCCGCCCCTAACTCCGCCCATCCCGCCCC
TAACTCCGCCCAGTTCCGCCCATTCTCCGCCCCATGGCTGACTAATTTTTTTTATTTATGCAGAGGCCGA
GGCCGCCTCGGCCTCTGAGCTATTCCAGAAGTAGTGAGGAGGCTTTTTTGGAGGCCTAGGCTTTTGCAAA
GATCGATCAAGAGACAGGATGAGGATCGTTTCGCATGATTGAACAAGATGGATTGCACGCAGGTTCTCCG
GCCGCTTGGGTGGAGAGGCTATTCGGCTATGACTGGGCACAACAGACAATCGGCTGCTCTGATGCCGCCG
TGTTCCGGCTGTCAGCGCAGGGGCGCCCGGTTCTTTTTGTCAAGACCGACCTGTCCGGTGCCCTGAATGA
ACTGCAAGACGAGGCAGCGCGGCTATCGTGGCTGGCCACGACGGGCGTTCCTTGCGCAGCTGTGCTCGAC
GTTGTCACTGAAGCGGGAAGGGACTGGCTGCTATTGGGCGAAGTGCCGGGGCAGGATCTCCTGTCATCTC
ACCTTGCTCCTGCCGAGAAAGTATCCATCATGGCTGATGCAATGCGGCGGCTGCATACGCTTGATCCGGC
TACCTGCCCATTCGACCACCAAGCGAAACATCGCATCGAGCGAGCACGTACTCGGATGGAAGCCGGTCTT
GTCGATCAGGATGATCTGGACGAAGAGCATCAGGGGCTCGCGCCAGCCGAACTGTTCGCCAGGCTCAAGG
CGAGCATGCCCGACGGCGAGGATCTCGTCGTGACCCATGGCGATGCCTGCTTGCCGAATATCATGGTGGA
AAATGGCCGCTTTTCTGGATTCATCGACTGTGGCCGGCTGGGTGTGGCGGACCGCTATCAGGACATAGCG
TTGGCTACCCGTGATATTGCTGAAGAGCTTGGCGGCGAATGGGCTGACCGCTTCCTCGTGCTTTACGGTA
TCGCCGCTCCCGATTCGCAGCGCATCGCCTTCTATCGCCTTCTTGACGAGTTCTTCTGAGCGGGACTCTG
GGGTTCGAAATGACCGACCAAGCGACGCCCAACCTGCCATCACGAGATTTCGATTCCACCGCCGCCTTCT
ATGAAAGGTTGGGCTTCGGAATCGTTTTCCGGGACGCCGGCTGGATGATCCTCCAGCGCGGGGATCTCAT
GCTGGAGTTCTTCGCCCACCCTAGGGGGAGGCTAACTGAAACACGGAAGGAGACAATACCGGAAGGAACC
CGCGCTATGACGGCAATAAAAAGACAGAATAAAACGCACGGTGTTGGGTCGTTTGTTCATAAACGCGGGG
TTCGGTCCCAGGGCTGGCACTCTGTCGATACCCCACCGAGACCCCATTGGGGCCAATACGCCCGCGTTTC
TTCCTTTTCCCCACCCCACCCCCCAAGTTCGGGTGAAGGCCCAGGGCTCGCAGCCAACGTCGGGGCGGCA
GGCCCTGCCATAGCCTCAGGTTACTCATATATACTTTAGATTGATTTAAAACTTCATTTTTAATTTAAAA
GGATCTAGGTGAAGATCCTTTTTGATAATCTCATGACCAAAATCCCTTAACGTGAGTTTTCGTTCCACTG
AGCGTCAGACCCCGTAGAAAAGATCAAAGGATCTTCTTGAGATCCTTTTTTTCTGCGCGTAATCTGCTGC
TTGCAAACAAAAAAACCACCGCTACCAGCGGTGGTTTGTTTGCCGGATCAAGAGCTACCAACTCTTTTTC
CGAAGGTAACTGGCTTCAGCAGAGCGCAGATACCAAATACTGTTCTTCTAGTGTAGCCGTAGTTAGGCCA
CCACTTCAAGAACTCTGTAGCACCGCCTACATACCTCGCTCTGCTAATCCTGTTACCAGTGGCTGCTGCC
AGTGGCGATAAGTCGTGTCTTACCGGGTTGGACTCAAGACGATAGTTACCGGATAAGGCGCAGCGGTCGG
GCTGAACGGGGGGTTCGTGCACACAGCCCAGCTTGGAGCGAACGACCTACACCGAACTGAGATACCTACA
GCGTGAGCTATGAGAAAGCGCCACGCTTCCCGAAGGGAGAAAGGCGGACAGGTATCCGGTAAGCGGCAGG
GTCGGAACAGGAGAGCGCACGAGGGAGCTTCCAGGGGGAAACGCCTGGTATCTTTATAGTCCTGTCGGGT
TTCGCCACCTCTGACTTGAGCGTCGATTTTTGTGATGCTCGTCAGGGGGGCGGAGCCTATGGAAAAACGC
CAGCAACGCGGCCTTTTTACGGTTCCTGGCCTTTTGCTGGCCTTTTGCTCACATGTTCTTTCCTGCGTTA
TCCCCTGATTCTGTGGATAACCGTATTACCGC
Features (pLannotate 1.2.2; 14 found; start..end, strand, type, name):
     68..371     +  enhancer       CMV enhancer: human cytomegalovirus immediate early enhancer
    372..575     +  promoter       CMV promoter: human cytomegalovirus (CMV) immediate early promoter
    598..678     +  misc_feature   MCS: multiple cloning site
    686..1405    +  CDS            YPet: yellow fluorescent protein optimized for FRET with CyPet (Nguyen and Daugherty, 2005) mammalian codon-optimized
   1422..1505    +  CDS            large T antigen (fragment): large T antigen from SV40 (simian virus 40)
   1528..1649    +  polyA_signal   SV40 poly(A) signal: SV40 polyadenylation signal
   1683..2111    -  rep_origin     f1 ori (sequence partly withheld): f1 bacteriophage origin of replication; arrow indicates direction of (+) strand synthesis
   2138..2242    +  promoter       AmpR promoter: bla
   2244..2601    +  promoter       SV40 promoter: SV40 enhancer and early promoter
   2636..3430    +  CDS            NeoR/KanR: aminoglycoside phosphotransferase from Tn5; aph(3')-II (or nptII); confers resistance to neomycin, kanamycin, and G418 (Geneticin®)
   3451..3603    +  CDS            ble (fragment): BLE_KLEPN - Experimental evidence at protein level: Swiss-Prot protein existence level 1. Binding protein with a strong affinity to the bleomycin family of antibiotics. Binds to CL990; an antimitotic-antibiotic compound. From Klebsiella pneumoniae.
   3662..3709    +  polyA_signal   HSV TK poly(A) signal: herpes simplex virus thymidine kinase polyadenylation signal (Cole and Stacy, 1985)
   3800..3816    -  polyA_signal   bGH poly(A) signal (fragment): bovine growth hormone polyadenylation signal
   4038..4626    +  rep_origin     ori: high-copy-number ColE1/pMB1/pBR322/pUC origin of replication
