[The description below was written by a language model from this plasmid's Addgene catalogue record and pLannotate feature annotations shown in this document.]
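Description:
YPet-N1 is an empty mammalian expression backbone of the "N1" cloning-vector layout, designed for making fusions in which a gene of interest is placed upstream of, and in frame with, the yellow fluorescent protein YPet, so that YPet ends up at the C terminus of the fusion partner. The catalogue lists the backbone at about 4.75 kb, and the sequenced record is 4,733 nt. Expression is driven by the human cytomegalovirus immediate early enhancer and promoter, followed by a multiple cloning site, the mammalian codon-optimized YPet coding sequence and an SV40 polyadenylation signal. No insert is present, so the unmodified plasmid should express YPet alone if the coding sequence retains its own start codon. YPet is a yellow variant that was optimized as a FRET partner for CyPet; the record gives excitation and emission maxima of 513 and 527 nm.

The plasmid is propagated in E. coli from a high-copy ColE1/pUC-type origin and also carries an f1 phage origin. A single Tn5 aminoglycoside phosphotransferase gene (NeoR/KanR) serves both hosts. A bacterial bla-type promoter gives kanamycin resistance in bacteria, while the adjacent SV40 enhancer/early promoter and an HSV TK poly(A) signal allow G418 selection of stably transfected mammalian cells. The short large T antigen, ble and bGH poly(A) fragments in the annotation are probably incidental matches within flanking backbone sequence rather than functional parts.

Typical uses are building C-terminally YPet-tagged proteins for localization imaging in mammalian cells and providing the acceptor in intracellular FRET pairs. It can also serve as a YPet-only control.
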