Addgene plasmid #54637: YPet-N1
Purpose: (Empty Backbone) Localization: N1 Cloning Vector, Excitation: 513, Emission: 527
Depositing lab: Patrick Daugherty & Michael Davidson. Depositing organization: Florida State University, Tallahassee. Publication: Evolutionary optimization of fluorescent proteins for intracellular FRET. Nguyen AW, Daugherty PS. Nat Biotechnol. 2005 Mar;23(3):355-60. doi: 10.1038/nbt1066 PubMed 15696158.
Backbone
  Vector backbone: YPet-N1
  Backbone size (bp): 4750
  Vector type: Mammalian Expression
  Selectable markers: Neomycin (select with G418)
  Tag / fusion protein: YPet (C terminal on backbone)
Growth in bacteria
  Bacterial resistance: Kanamycin, 50 μg/mL
  Growth temperature: 37°C
  Growth strain: DH5alpha
  Copy number: High Copy
Gene/Insert
  Gene/Insert name: None
  Tag / fusion protein: YPet (C terminal on backbone)
Resource information
  A portion of this plasmid was derived from a plasmid made by: P.S. Daugherty, PMID 15696158
Terms and licenses: Academic/Nonprofit Terms; Industry Terms
Depositor comments: . Excitation = 513; Emission = 527
How to cite: YPet-N1 was a gift from Patrick Daugherty & Michael Davidson (Addgene plasmid # 54637 ; http://n2t.net/addgene:54637 ; RRID:Addgene_54637)
