>Addgene plasmid #54637 | YPet-N1 | depositor partial sequence | sequence record 85034 | insert sequence
GACGTCAGATCCGCTAGCGCTACCGGACTCAGATCTCGAGCTCAAGCTTCGAATTCTGCAGTCGACGGTA
CCGCGGGCCCGGGATCCACCGGTCGCCACCATGGTGAGCAAAGGCGAAGAGCTGTTCACCGGCGTGGTGC
CCATCCTGGTGGAGCTGGACGGCGACGTGAACGGCCACAAGTTCAGCGTGAGCGGCGAGGGCGAGGGCGA
CGCCACCTACGGCAAGCTGACCCTGAAGCTGCTGTGCACCACCGGCAAGCTGCCCGTGCCCTGGCCCACC
CTGGTGACCACCCTGGGCTACGGCGTGCAGTGCTTCGCCCGGTACCCCGACCACATGAAGCAGCACGACT
TCTTCAAGAGCGCCATGCCCGAGGGCTACGTGCAGGAGCGGACCATCTTCTTCAAGGACGACGGCAACTA
CAAGACCCGGGCCGAGGTGAAGTTCGAGGGCGACACCCTGGTGAACCGGATCGAGCTGAAGGGCATCGAC
TTCAAGGAGGACGGCAACATCCTGGGCCACAAGCTGGAGTACAACTACAACAGCCACAACGTGTACATCA
CCGCCGACAAGCAGAAGAACGGCATCAAGGCCAACTTCAAGATCCGGCACAACATCGAGGACGGCGGCGT
GCAGCTGGCCGACCACTACCAGCAGAACACCCCCATCGGCGACGGCCCCGTGCTGCTGCCCGACAACCAC
TACCTGAGCTACCAGAGCGCCCTGTTCAAGGACCCCAACGAGAAGCGGGACCACATGGTGCTGCTGGAGT
TCCTGACCGCCGCCGGCATCACCGAGGGCATGAACGAGCTCTATAAGTAAAGCGGCCGCGACTCTAGATC
ATAATCAGCCATACCACATTTGTAGAGGTTT
