>Addgene plasmid #54637 | YPet-N1 | addgene partial sequence | sequence record 90799 | CMV-F 5'-CGCAAATGGGCGGTAGGCGTG-3'
GTGAACCGTCAGATCCGCTAGCGCTACCGGACTCAGATCTCGAGCTCAAGCTTCGAATTCTGCAGTCGAC
GGTACCGCGGGCCCGGGATCCACCGGTCGCCACCATGGTGAGCAAAGGCGAAGAGCTGTTCACCGGCGTG
GTGCCCATCCTGGTGGAGCTGGACGGCGACGTGAACGGCCACAAGTTCAGCGTGAGCGGCGAGGGCGAGG
GCGACGCCACCTACGGCAAGCTGACCCTGAAGCTGCTGTGCACCACCGGCAAGCTGCCCGTGCCCTGGCC
CACCCTGGTGACCACCCTGGGCTACGGCGTGCAGTGCTTCGCCCGGTACCCCGACCACATGAAGCAGCAC
GACTTCTTCAAGAGCGCCATGCCCGAGGGCTACGTGCAGGAGCGGACCATCTTCTTCAAGGACGACGGCA
ACTACAAGACCCGGGCCGAGGTGAAGTTCGAGGGCGACACCCTGGTGAACCGGATCGAGCTGAAGGGCAT
CGACTTCAAGGAGGACGGCAACATCCTGGGCCACAAGCTGGAGTACAACTACAACAGCCACAACGTGTAC
ATCACCGCCGACAAGCAGAAGAACGGCATCAAGGCCAACTTCAAGATCCGGCACAACATCGAGGACGGCG
GCGTGCAGCTGGCCGACCACTACCAGCAGAACACCCCCATCGGCGACGGCCCCGTGCTGCTGCCCGACAA
CCACTACCTGAGCTACCAGAGCGCCCTGTTCAAGGACCCCAACGAGAAGCGGGACCACATGGTGCTGCTG
GAGTTCCTGACCGCCGCCGGCATCACCGAGGGCATGAACGAGCTCTATAAGTAAAGCGGCCGCGACTCTA
GATCATAATCAGCCATACCACATT
